>Addgene plasmid #182604 | pOME0242P | addgene full sequence | sequence record 359447 | Addgene NGS Result
GACGGATCGGGAGATCTCCCGATCCCCTATGGTGCACTCTCAGTACAATCTGCTCTGATGCCGCATAGTT
AAGCCAGTATCTGCTCCCTGCTTGTGTGTTGGAGGTCGCTGAGTAGTGCGCGAGCAAAATTTAAGCTACA
ACAAGGCAAGGCTTGACCGACAATTGCATGAAGAATCTGCTTAGGGTTAGGCGTTTTGCGCTGCTTCGCG
ATGTACGGGCCAGATATACGCGTTGACATTGATTATTGACTAGTTATTAATAGTAATCAATTACGGGGTC
ATTAGTTCATAGCCCATATATGGAGTTCCGCGTTACATAACTTACGGTAAATGGCCCGCCTGGCTGACCG
CCCAACGACCCCCGCCCATTGACGTCAATAATGACGTATGTTCCCATAGTAACGCCAATAGGGACTTTCC
ATTGACGTCAATGGGTGGAGTATTTACGGTAAACTGCCCACTTGGCAGTACATCAAGTGTATCATATGCC
AAGTACGCCCCCTATTGACGTCAATGACGGTAAATGGCCCGCCTGGCATTATGCCCAGTACATGACCTTA
TGGGACTTTCCTACTTGGCAGTACATCTACGTATTAGTCATCGCTATTACCATGGTGATGCGGTTTTGGC
AGTACATCAATGGGCGTGGATAGCGGTTTGACTCACGGGGATTTCCAAGTCTCCACCCCATTGACGTCAA
TGGGAGTTTGTTTTGGCACCAAAATCAACGGGACTTTCCAAAATGTCGTAACAACTCCGCCCCATTGACG
CAAATGGGCGGTAGGCGTGTACGGTGGGAGGTCTATATAAGCAGAGCTCTCTGGCTAACTAGAGAACCCA
CTGCTTACTGGCTTATCGAAATTAATACGACTCACTATAGGGAGACCCAAGCTTGGTACCGAGCTCGGAT
CCCTCTCCACCAGAAGGTGACGGTATATCCGCCGGAGACTCCGGGCCGAAGGAAGCGGGGGAGGGTGACC
GCAGAGGCGGTGGCGTGTCCAGCTGGTACAGTCCTTGCAGAATACTGGACAACAGCGCGTCGTCAGTGGG
GGAGAGAGGCGACCCGACATCCCATGTTTCAGGGCCCGCTTCGTCTAACAGGGCGAATAGACTCTGATCT
ACGTCCAGTGGCGGGGGTAACGACAGTAGCGGGGGTTGTGCCTCCGATGGTCCCTCAGACGTGGCGACAT
CCGTGGCGTGCACATCCTGGGGGGTGGTAATTGATCCCAAAGAGGTACCAGGTGTCGTGGTCGATGGCGT
GGTGTCGGCTTCTGGCACGGTCAAAGCCTTACGCTTCTTTGAGCTCCTCTCTTTGCTTCTCTGCTTTCGT
TTGGGTGTTGTCGCCTCTGCCGCCGTAGCCGCCGCCGTTGAATCTCTACACGGCACACCTTGGTCTCCGT
CATGACCGCCCGGAAGCTCTTCGCCCGAGGCTTCTGGTTGGGCGAGCGCCGGGAGGAACGCGCTGGCCGG
CAGAGGGACTACTGTTGGCAACTGCACCACCGGGGCCCGGACTGTTGAATCGGGGGGTGGTGTCGAAGAG
GGGGCACAGGTAACCTGCAACAACGTAACGCATTGCGGTGGTTGAAATTGCTGGGCCACTATAACCGTGT
TCGGATCGCAAGGGTGACATGACGTCAGGAAAGAGCTCGGGTTGTCGGGAGAATCTCCGGTGTTCTCTGC
GACAAAACATGCAGCGACCTGATCTCTTGCAGGAGTGGACGCTGACATTACAGGCAACTCCCCTCCGGTA
CCCCGCGCTGGCATTGCCTGCGGCACCGTTGTCGCAGTAATCACGGCCCCTTGAGCAACCGCCTTGACTG
ACACCGTCTGTGAACTACCGGTGGCCGGTTTTAAGGGCGCGGTGGATGTGTTGTACACCATATTCTGTGA
CGCGGCCTGCCACGTACTAATAAACGCCGGGTCTGTACCCGATGGGTTAAAGGGGGAATTCTGCAGATAT
CCATCACACTGGCGGCCGCTCGAGCATGCATCTAGAGGGCCCTATTCTATAGTGTCACCTAAATGCTAGA
GCTCGCTGATCAGCCTCGACTGTGCCTTCTAGTTGCCAGCCATCTGTTGTTTGCCCCTCCCCCGTGCCTT
CCTTGACCCTGGAAGGTGCCACTCCCACTGTCCTTTCCTAATAAAATGAGGAAATTGCATCGCATTGTCT
GAGTAGGTGTCATTCTATTCTGGGGGGTGGGGTGGGGCAGGACAGCAAGGGGGAGGATTGGGAAGACAAT
AGCAGGCATGCTGGGGATGCGGTGGGCTCTATGGCTTCTGAGGCGGAAAGAACCAGCTGGGGCTCTAGGG
GGTATCCCC
[124 nt withheld, positions 2320-2443]
C
[91 nt withheld, positions 2445-2535]
A
[49 nt withheld, positions 2537-2585]
CCTTTGACGTTGGAGTCCACGTTCTTT
[37 nt withheld, positions 2613-2649]
ACCCTATCTCGGTCTATTCTTTTGATTTATAAGGGATTTTGCCGATTTCGGCCTATTGGTTAAAAAATGA
GCTGATTTAACAAAAATTTAACGCGAATTAATTCTGTGGAATGTGTGTCAGTTAGGGTGTGGAAAGTCCC
CAGGCTCCCCAGCAGGCAGAAGTATGCAAAGCATGCATCTCAATTAGTCAGCAACCAGGTGTGGAAAGTC
CCCAGGCTCCCCAGCAGGCAGAAGTATGCAAAGCATGCATCTCAATTAGTCAGCAACCATAGTCCCGCCC
CTAACTCCGCCCATCCCGCCCCTAACTCCGCCCAGTTCCGCCCATTCTCCGCCCCATGGCTGACTAATTT
TTTTTATTTATGCAGAGGCCGAGGCCGCCTCTGCCTCTGAGCTATTCCAGAAGTAGTGAGGAGGCTTTTT
TGGAGGCCTAGGCTTTTGCAAAAAGCTCCCGGGAGCTTGTATATCCATTTTCGGATCTGATCAAGAGACA
GGATGAGGATCGTTTCGCATGATTGAACAAGATGGATTGCACGCAGGTTCTCCGGCCGCTTGGGTGGAGA
GGCTATTCGGCTATGACTGGGCACAACAGACAATCGGCTGCTCTGATGCCGCCGTGTTCCGGCTGTCAGC
GCAGGGGCGCCCGGTTCTTTTTGTCAAGACCGACCTGTCCGGTGCCCTGAATGAACTGCAGGACGAGGCA
GCGCGGCTATCGTGGCTGGCCACGACGGGCGTTCCTTGCGCAGCTGTGCTCGACGTTGTCACTGAAGCGG
GAAGGGACTGGCTGCTATTGGGCGAAGTGCCGGGGCAGGATCTCCTGTCATCTCACCTTGCTCCTGCCGA
GAAAGTATCCATCATGGCTGATGCAATGCGGCGGCTGCATACGCTTGATCCGGCTACCTGCCCATTCGAC
CACCAAGCGAAACATCGCATCGAGCGAGCACGTACTCGGATGGAAGCCGGTCTTGTCGATCAGGATGATC
TGGACGAAGAGCATCAGGGGCTCGCGCCAGCCGAACTGTTCGCCAGGCTCAAGGCGCGCATGCCCGACGG
CGAGGATCTCGTCGTGACCCATGGCGATGCCTGCTTGCCGAATATCATGGTGGAAAATGGCCGCTTTTCT
GGATTCATCGACTGTGGCCGGCTGGGTGTGGCGGACCGCTATCAGGACATAGCGTTGGCTACCCGTGATA
TTGCTGAAGAGCTTGGCGGCGAATGGGCTGACCGCTTCCTCGTGCTTTACGGTATCGCCGCTCCCGATTC
GCAGCGCATCGCCTTCTATCGCCTTCTTGACGAGTTCTTCTGAGCGGGACTCTGGGGTTCGAAATGACCG
ACCAAGCGACGCCCAACCTGCCATCACGAGATTTCGATTCCACCGCCGCCTTCTATGAAAGGTTGGGCTT
CGGAATCGTTTTCCGGGACGCCGGCTGGATGATCCTCCAGCGCGGGGATCTCATGCTGGAGTTCTTCGCC
CACCCCAACTTGTTTATTGCAGCTTATAATGGTTACAAATAAAGCAATAGCATCACAAATTTCACAAATA
AAGCATTTTTTTCACTGCATTCTAGTTGTGGTTTGTCCAAACTCATCAATGTATCTTATCATGTCTGTAT
ACCGTCGACCTCTAGCTAGAGCTTGGCGTAATCATGGTCATAGCTGTTTCCTGTGTGAAATTGTTATCCG
CTCACAATTCCACACAACATACGAGCCGGAAGCATAAAGTGTAAAGCCTGGGGTGCCTAATGAGTGAGCT
AACTCACATTAATTGCGTTGCGCTCACTGCCCGCTTTCCAGTCGGGAAACCTGTCGTGCCAGCTGCATTA
ATGAATCGGCCAACGCGCGGGGAGAGGCGGTTTGCGTATTGGGCGCTCTTCCGCTTCCTCGCTCACTGAC
TCGCTGCGCTCGGTCGTTCGGCTGCGGCGAGCGGTATCAGCTCACTCAAAGGCGGTAATACGGTTATCCA
CAGAATCAGGGGATAACGCAGGAAAGAACATGTGAGCAAAAGGCCAGCAAAAGGCCAGGAACCGTAAAAA
GGCCGCGTTGCTGGCGTTTTTCCATAGGCTCCGCCCCCCTGACGAGCATCACAAAAATCGACGCTCAAGT
CAGAGGTGGCGAAACCCGACAGGACTATAAAGATACCAGGCGTTTCCCCCTGGAAGCTCCCTCGTGCGCT
CTCCTGTTCCGACCCTGCCGCTTACCGGATACCTGTCCGCCTTTCTCCCTTCGGGAAGCGTGGCGCTTTC
TCATAGCTCACGCTGTAGGTATCTCAGTTCGGTGTAGGTCGTTCGCTCCAAGCTGGGCTGTGTGCACGAA
CCCCCCGTTCAGCCCGACCGCTGCGCCTTATCCGGTAACTATCGTCTTGAGTCCAACCCGGTAAGACACG
ACTTATCGCCACTGGCAGCAGCCACTGGTAACAGGATTAGCAGAGCGAGGTATGTAGGCGGTGCTACAGA
GTTCTTGAAGTGGTGGCCTAACTACGGCTACACTAGAAGAACAGTATTTGGTATCTGCGCTCTGCTGAAG
CCAGTTACCTTCGGAAAAAGAGTTGGTAGCTCTTGATCCGGCAAACAAACCACCGCTGGTAGCGGTGGTT
TTTTTGTTTGCAAGCAGCAGATTACGCGCAGAAAAAAAGGATCTCAAGAAGATCCTTTGATCTTTTCTAC
GGGGTCTGACGCTCAGTGGAACGAAAACTCACGTTAAGGGATTTTGGTCATGAGATTATCAAAAAGGATC
TTCACCTAGATCCTTTTAAATTAAAAATGAAGTTTTAAATCAATCTAAAGTATATATGAGTAAACTTGGT
CTGACAGTTACCAATGCTTAATCAGTGAGGCACCTATCTCAGCGATCTGTCTATTTCGTTCATCCATAGT
TGCCTGACTCCCCGTCGTGTAGATAACTACGATACGGGAGGGCTTACCATCTGGCCCCAGTGCTGCAATG
ATACCGCGAGACCCACGCTCACCGGCTCCAGATTTATCAGCAATAAACCAGCCAGCCGGAAGGGCCGAGC
GCAGAAGTGGTCCTGCAACTTTATCCGCCTCCATCCAGTCTATTAATTGTTGCCGGGAAGCTAGAGTAAG
TAGTTCGCCAGTTAATAGTTTGCGCAACGTTGTTGCCATTGCTACAGGCATCGTGGTGTCACGCTCGTCG
TTTGGTATGGCTTCATTCAGCTCCGGTTCCCAACGATCAAGGCGAGTTACATGATCCCCCATGTTGTGCA
AAAAAGCGGTTAGCTCCTTCGGTCCTCCGATCGTTGTCAGAAGTAAGTTGGCCGCAGTGTTATCACTCAT
GGTTATGGCAGCACTGCATAATTCTCTTACTGTCATGCCATCCGTAAGATGCTTTTCTGTGACTGGTGAG
TACTCAACCAAGTCATTCTGAGAATAGTGTATGCGGCGACCGAGTTGCTCTTGCCCGGCGTCAATACGGG
ATAATACCGCGCCACATAGCAGAACTTTAAAAGTGCTCATCATTGGAAAACGTTCTTCGGGGCGAAAACT
CTCAAGGATCTTACCGCTGTTGAGATCCAGTTCGATGTAACCCACTCGTGCACCCAACTGATCTTCAGCA
TCTTTTACTTTCACCAGCGTTTCTGGGTGAGCAAAAACAGGAAGGCAAAATGCCGCAAAAAAGGGAATAA
GGGCGACACGGAAATGTTGAATACTCATACTCTTCCTTTTTCAATATTATTGAAGCATTTATCAGGGTTA
TTGTCTCATGAGCGGATACATATTTGAATGTATTTAGAAAAATAAACAAATAGGGGTTCCGCGCACATTT
CCCCGAAAAGTGCCACCTGACGTC
Features (pLannotate 1.2.2; 21 found; start..end, strand, type, name):
     28..80      -  misc_feature   bom (fragment): basis of mobility region from pBR322
    235..614     +  enhancer       CMV enhancer: human cytomegalovirus immediate early enhancer
    615..818     +  promoter       CMV promoter: human cytomegalovirus (CMV) immediate early promoter
    814..847     +  LTR            5' LTR (truncated) (fragment): truncated 5' long terminal repeat (LTR) from HIV-1
    863..881     +  promoter       T7 promoter: promoter for bacteriophage T7 RNA polymerase
    901..1944    -  CDS            ORF50 (fragment): ORF50_HHV8P - Protein inferred from homology: Swiss-Prot protein existence level 3. Transcription activation. From Human herpesvirus 8 type P (isolate GK18) (HHV-8) (Kaposi's sarcoma-associated herpesvirus).
   2006..2024    -  promoter       SP6 promoter: promoter for bacteriophage SP6 RNA polymerase
   2050..2274    +  polyA_signal   bGH poly(A) signal: bovine growth hormone polyadenylation signal
   2278..2299    +  promoter       SV40 promoter (fragment): SV40 enhancer and early promoter
   2320..2748    +  rep_origin     f1 ori (sequence partly withheld): f1 bacteriophage origin of replication; arrow indicates direction of (+) strand synthesis
   2762..3091    +  promoter       SV40 promoter: SV40 enhancer and early promoter
   3158..3949    +  CDS            neo: KKA2_KLEPN - Also known as kan, nptII. Experimental evidence at protein level: Swiss-Prot protein existence level 1. Resistance to kanamycin, neomycin, paromomycin, ribostamycin, butirosin and gentamicin B. From Klebsiella pneumoniae.
   3973..4131    +  CDS            ble (fragment): BLE_KLEPN - Experimental evidence at protein level: Swiss-Prot protein existence level 1. Binding protein with a strong affinity to the bleomycin family of antibiotics. Binds to CL990; an antimitotic-antibiotic compound. From Klebsiella pneumoniae.
   4126..4247    +  polyA_signal   SV40 poly(A) signal: SV40 polyadenylation signal
   4320..4336    -  protein_bind   lac operator: The lac repressor binds to the lac operator to inhibit transcription in E. coli. This inhibition can be relieved by adding lactose or isopropyl-β-D-thiogalactopyranoside (IPTG). lac repressor encoded by lacI
   4344..4374    -  promoter       lac promoter: promoter for the E. coli lac operon
   4389..4410    -  protein_bind   CAP binding site: CAP binding activates transcription in the presence of cAMP. E. coli catabolite activator protein
   4423..4515    -  CDS            lacI (fragment): lac repressor; lacI; The lac repressor binds to the lac operator to inhibit transcription in E. coli. This inhibition can be relieved by adding lactose or isopropyl-β-D-thiogalactopyranoside (IPTG).
   4698..5286    -  rep_origin     ori: high-copy-number ColE1/pMB1/pBR322/pUC origin of replication
   5457..6317    -  CDS            AmpR: β-lactamase; bla; confers resistance to ampicillin, carbenicillin, and related antibiotics
   6318..6422    -  promoter       AmpR promoter: bla
