[The description below was written by a language model from this plasmid's Addgene catalogue record and pLannotate feature annotations shown in this document.]
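Description:
pOME0242P is a mammalian expression plasmid built on the pcDNA3.1(+) backbone, about 6.5 kb in total, that carries a roughly 1 kb fragment of the Kaposi's sarcoma-associated herpesvirus (human herpesvirus 8) genome. The fragment derives from the JSC-1 strain as cloned in BAC16. The insert, named antiRTA1kb, is annotated as a partial ORF50 coding sequence. ORF50 encodes RTA, the viral transcriptional activator. The fragment sits on the minus strand relative to the upstream CMV immediate-early enhancer and promoter. Transcription from CMV should therefore produce an RNA antisense to the RTA message rather than an RTA protein, which fits the "anti" in the name. The transcript is terminated by the bovine growth hormone polyadenylation signal.

A T7 promoter lies upstream of the insert and an SP6 promoter faces in from the downstream side, so in vitro transcription of either strand is possible in principle: T7 would give the antisense strand and SP6 the ORF50-sense strand.

In E. coli the plasmid is maintained at high copy through a ColE1/pUC-type origin and selected with ampicillin via the β-lactamase gene. An f1 origin is also present. For mammalian cells, an SV40 early promoter drives the neomycin phosphotransferase gene, followed by an SV40 polyadenylation signal, which allows G418 selection of stable transfectants. Short annotated fragments such as the HIV-1 LTR, ble, lacI and bom are most likely backbone remnants or annotation artefacts rather than functional parts.

The record does not state the experimental purpose or the cloning method. The design suggests it is for expressing an RNA antisense to the RTA locus in studies of KSHV gene regulation.
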