Addgene plasmid #182604: pOME0242P
Purpose: antiRTA1kb Human herpesvirus 8 strain JSC-1 clone BAC16, complete genome.
Depositing lab: Dirk Dittmer. Depositing organization: University of North Carolina at Chapel Hill.
Backbone
  Vector backbone: pCDNA3.1 (+)
  Vector type: Mammalian Expression
Growth in bacteria
  Bacterial resistance: Ampicillin, 100 μg/mL
  Growth temperature: 37°C
  Growth strain: DH5alpha
  Copy number: High Copy
Gene/Insert
  Gene/Insert name: antiRTA1kb
  Species: Other
  Insert size (bp): 1045
  Cloning method: Unknown
Terms and licenses: Academic/Nonprofit Terms; Industry Terms: Not Available to Industry
How to cite: pOME0242P was a gift from Dirk Dittmer (Addgene plasmid # 182604 ; http://n2t.net/addgene:182604 ; RRID:Addgene_182604)
