>Addgene plasmid #182604 | pOME0242P | depositor partial sequence | sequence record 353525 | Insert
GGATCCCTCTCCACCAGAAGGTGACGGTATATCCGCCGGAGACTCCGGGCCGAAGGAAGCGGGGGAGGGT
GACCGCAGAGGCGGTGGCGTGTCCAGCTGGTACAGTCCTTGCAGAATACTGGACAACAGCGCGTCGTCAG
TGGGGGAGAGAGGCGACCCGACATCCCATGTTTCAGGGCCCGCTTCGTCTAACAGGGCGAATAGACTCTG
ATCTACGTCCAGTGGCGGGGGTAACGACAGTAGCGGGGGTTGTGCCTCCGATGGTCCCTCAGACGTGGCG
ACATCCGTGGCGTGCACATCCTGGGGGGTGGTAATTGATCCCAAAGAGGTACCAGGTGTCGTGGTCGATG
GCGTGGTGTCGGCTTCTGGCACGGTCAAAGCCTTACGCTTCTTTGAGCTCCTCTCTTTGCTTCTCTGCTT
TCGTTTGGGTGTTGTCGCCTCTGCCGCCGTAGCCGCCGCCGTTGAATCTCTACACGGCACACCTTGGTCT
CCGTCATGACCGCCCGGAAGCTCTTCGCCCGAGGCTTCTGGTTGGGCGAGCGCCGGGAGGAACGCGCTGG
CCGGCAGAGGGACTACTGTTGGCAACTGCACCACCGGGGCCCGGACTGTTGAATCGGGGGGTGGTGTCGA
AGAGGGGGCACAGGTAACCTGCAACAACGTAACGCATTGCGGTGGTTGAAATTGCTGGGCCACTATAACC
GTGTTCGGATCGCAAGGGTGACATGACGTCAGGAAAGAGCTCGGGTTGTCGGGAGAATCTCCGGTGTTCT
CTGCGACAAAACATGCAGCGACCTGATCTCTTGCAGGAGTGGACGCTGACATTACAGGCAACTCCCCTCC
GGTACCCCGCGCTGGCATTGCCTGCGGCACCGTTGTCGCAGTAATCACGGCCCCTTGAGCAACCGCCTTG
ACTGACACCGTCTGTGAACTACCGGTGGCCGGTTTTAAGGGCGCGGTGGATGTGTTGTACACCATATTCT
GTGACGCGGCCTGCCACGTACTAATAAACGCCGGGTCTGTACCCGATGGGTTAAAGGGGGAATTC
